Addgene plasmid #195434: pMZ-186
Depositing lab: Ahmad Khalil. Publication: Multidimensional control of therapeutic human cell function with synthetic gene circuits. Li HS, Israni DV, Gagnon KA, Gan KA, Raymond MH, Sander JD, Roybal KT, Joung JK, Wong WW, Khalil AS. Science. 2022 Dec 16;378(6625):1227-1234. doi: 10.1126/science.ade0156. Epub 2022 Dec 15. PubMed 36520914.
Backbone
  Vector backbone: pCAGEN
  Vector type: Mammalian Expression
Growth in bacteria
  Bacterial resistance: Ampicillin, 100 μg/mL
  Growth temperature: 37°C
  Growth strain: NEB Stable
  Copy number: Unknown
Gene/Insert
  Gene/Insert name: pUb - 3XFLAG - NLS - ZF11-1 (ZF11) - p65 - RbGpA
  Species: Synthetic
  Cloning method: Gibson Cloning
Terms and licenses: Academic/Nonprofit Terms; Industry Terms: Not Available to Industry
How to cite: pMZ-186 was a gift from Ahmad Khalil (Addgene plasmid # 195434 ; http://n2t.net/addgene:195434 ; RRID:Addgene_195434)
