[The description below was written by a language model from this plasmid's Addgene catalogue record and pLannotate feature annotations shown in this document.]
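Description:
pMZ-186 is a 5.6 kb mammalian expression plasmid built on the pCAGEN backbone that encodes a synthetic zinc-finger transcriptional activator. It is propagated in E. coli through a high-copy ColE1/pUC-type origin and selected with ampicillin via the β-lactamase gene and its native promoter. Only a short fragment of the CMV enhancer from the backbone's original CAG promoter region is annotated, and the human ubiquitin C (UbC) promoter now drives the insert, giving constitutive, moderate-level expression in a broad range of mammalian cell types.

The open reading frame begins with a 3xFLAG epitope tag for immunodetection, followed, according to the catalogue entry, by a nuclear localization signal and an engineered zinc-finger DNA-binding domain designated ZF11-1 (ZF11). These two parts are not individually annotated in the feature table but would fit the unannotated stretch between the tag and the next feature. The C-terminal portion is the transcriptional activation domain of human RelA (p65). Transcripts are terminated by the rabbit β-globin polyadenylation signal; the short "HBB fragment" annotation just upstream most likely reflects β-globin-derived sequence in this terminator region rather than a separate coding element. Backbone remnants include lac promoter/operator sequences, an SV40 origin, which can support episomal replication in cells expressing large T antigen, and an SV40 poly(A) signal.

The expressed protein is designed to bind its cognate zinc-finger recognition sites placed upstream of a minimal promoter on a partner reporter or effector construct and activate transcription there. The plasmid serves as a component of synthetic gene circuits for programmable control of human cell function.
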