Features (pLannotate 1.2.2; 17 found; start..end, strand, type, name):
     88..948     -  CDS            AmpR: β-lactamase; bla; confers resistance to ampicillin, carbenicillin, and related antibiotics
    949..1053    -  promoter       AmpR promoter: bla
   1084..1103    +  enhancer       CMV enhancer (fragment): human cytomegalovirus immediate early enhancer
   1104..2308    +  promoter       UbC promoter: human ubiquitin C promoter
   2335..2400    +  CDS            3xFLAG: three tandem FLAG® epitope tags, followed by an enterokinase cleavage site
   3226..3597    +  CDS            RelA (p65) AD: transcriptional activation domain of human RelA, also known as p65 (O'Shea and Perkins, 2008)
   3609..3680    +  CDS            HBB (fragment): HBB_PONPY - Experimental evidence at transcript level: Swiss-Prot protein existence level 2. Involved in oxygen transport from the lung to the various peripheral tissues. From Pongo pygmaeus (Bornean orangutan).
   3751..3806    +  polyA_signal   β-globin poly(A) signal: rabbit β-globin polyadenylation signal (Gil and Proudfoot, 1987)
   4191..4207    -  protein_bind   lac operator: The lac repressor binds to the lac operator to inhibit transcription in E. coli. This inhibition can be relieved by adding lactose or isopropyl-β-D-thiogalactopyranoside (IPTG). lac repressor encoded by lacI
   4215..4245    -  promoter       lac promoter: promoter for the E. coli lac operon
   4260..4281    -  protein_bind   CAP binding site: CAP binding activates transcription in the presence of cAMP. E. coli catabolite activator protein
   4294..4333    -  CDS            lacI (fragment): lac repressor; lacI; The lac repressor binds to the lac operator to inhibit transcription in E. coli. This inhibition can be relieved by adding lactose or isopropyl-β-D-thiogalactopyranoside (IPTG).
   4340..4362    +  promoter       SV40 promoter (fragment): SV40 enhancer and early promoter
   4366..4500    +  rep_origin     SV40 ori: SV40 origin of replication
   4520..4654    +  polyA_signal   SV40 poly(A) signal: SV40 polyadenylation signal
   4656..4710    -  CDS            lacI (fragment): lac repressor; lacI; The lac repressor binds to the lac operator to inhibit transcription in E. coli. This inhibition can be relieved by adding lactose or isopropyl-β-D-thiogalactopyranoside (IPTG).
   4893..5481    -  rep_origin     ori: high-copy-number ColE1/pMB1/pBR322/pUC origin of replication
>Addgene plasmid #195434 | pMZ-186 | addgene full sequence | sequence record 385010 | Addgene NGS Result
AAAAAGGATCTTCACCTAGATCCTTTTAAATTAAAAATGAAGTTTTAAATCAATCTAAAGTATATATGAG
TAAACTTGGTCTGACAGTTACCAATGCTTAATCAGTGAGGCACCTATCTCAGCGATCTGTCTATTTCGTT
CATCCATAGTTGCCTGACTCCCCGTCGTGTAGATAACTACGATACGGGAGGGCTTACCATCTGGCCCCAG
TGCTGCAATGATACCGCGAGACCCACGCTCACCGGCTCCAGATTTATCAGCAATAAACCAGCCAGCCGGA
AGGGCCGAGCGCAGAAGTGGTCCTGCAACTTTATCCGCCTCCATCCAGTCTATTAATTGTTGCCGGGAAG
CTAGAGTAAGTAGTTCGCCAGTTAATAGTTTGCGCAACGTTGTTGCCATTGCTACAGGCATCGTGGTGTC
ACGCTCGTCGTTTGGTATGGCTTCATTCAGCTCCGGTTCCCAACGATCAAGGCGAGTTACATGATCCCCC
ATGTTGTGCAAAAAAGCGGTTAGCTCCTTCGGTCCTCCGATCGTTGTCAGAAGTAAGTTGGCCGCAGTGT
TATCACTCATGGTTATGGCAGCACTGCATAATTCTCTTACTGTCATGCCATCCGTAAGATGCTTTTCTGT
GACTGGTGAGTACTCAACCAAGTCATTCTGAGAATAGTGTATGCGGCGACCGAGTTGCTCTTGCCCGGCG
TCAATACGGGATAATACCGCGCCACATAGCAGAACTTTAAAAGTGCTCATCATTGGAAAACGTTCTTCGG
GGCGAAAACTCTCAAGGATCTTACCGCTGTTGAGATCCAGTTCGATGTAACCCACTCGTGCACCCAACTG
ATCTTCAGCATCTTTTACTTTCACCAGCGTTTCTGGGTGAGCAAAAACAGGAAGGCAAAATGCCGCAAAA
AAGGGAATAAGGGCGACACGGAAATGTTGAATACTCATACTCTTCCTTTTTCAATATTATTGAAGCATTT
ATCAGGGTTATTGTCTCATGAGCGGATACATATTTGAATGTATTTAGAAAAATAAACAAATAGGGGTTCC
GCGCACATTTCCCCGAAAAGTGCCACCTGGGTCGACATTGATTATTGACTAGTGCGCCGGGTTTTGGCGC
CTCCCGCGGGCGCCCCCCTCCTCACGGCGAGCGCTGCCACGTCAGACGAAGGGCGCAGCGAGCGTCCTGA
TCCTTCCGCCCGGACGCTCAGGACAGCGGCCCGCTGCTCATAAGACTCGGCCTTAGAACCCCAGTATCAG
CAGAAGGACATTTTAGGACGGGACTTGGGTGACTCTAGGGCACTGGTTTTCTTTCCAGAGAGCGGAACAG
GCGAGGAAAAGTAGTCCCTTCTCGGCGATTCTGCGGAGGGATCTCCGTGGGGCGGTGAACGCCGATGATT
ATATAAGGACGCGCCGGGTGTGGCACAGCTAGTTCCGTCGCAGCCGGGATTTGGGTCGCGGTTCTTGTTT
GTGGATCGCTGTGATCGTCACTTGGTGAGTAGCGGGCTGCTGGGCTGGCCGGGGCTTTCGTGGCCGCCGG
GCCGCTCGGTGGGACGGAAGCGTGTGGAGAGACCGCCAAGGGCTGTAGTCTGGGTCCGCGAGCAAGGTTG
CCCTGAACTGGGGGTTGGGGGGAGCGCAGCAAAATGGCGGCTGTTCCCGAGTCTTGAATGGAAGACGCTT
GTGAGGCGGGCTGTGAGGTCGTTGAAACAAGGTGGGGGGCATGGTGGGCGGCAAGAACCCAAGGTCTTGA
GGCCTTCGCTAATGCGGGAAAGCTCTTATTCGGGTGAGATGGGCTGGGGCACCATCTGGGGACCCTGACG
TGAAGTTTGTCACTGACTGGAGAACTCGGTTTGTCGTCTGTTGCGGGGGCGGCAGTTATGGCGGTGCCGT
TGGGCAGTGCACCCGTACCTTTGGGAGCGCGCGCCCTCGTCGTGTCGTGACGTCACCCGTTCTGTTGGCT
TATAATGCAGGGTGGGGCCACCTGCCGGTAGGTGTGCGGTAGGCTTTTCTCCGTCGCAGGACGCAGGGTT
CGGGCCTAGGGTAGGCTCTCCTGAATCGACAGGCGCCGGACCTCTGGTGAGGGGAGGGATAAGTGAGGCG
TCAGTTTCTTTGGTCGGTTTTATGTACCTATCTTCTTAAGTAGCTGAAGCTCCGGTTTTGAACTATGCGC
TCGGGGTTGGCGAGTGTGTTTTGTGAAGTTTTTTAGGCACCTTTTGAAATGTAATCATTTGGGTCAATAT
GTAATTTTCAGTGTTAGACTAGTAAATTGTCCGCTAAATTCTGGCCGTTTTTGGCTTTTTTGTTAGACAC
GCGTTTAATTAAGCCGCCACCATGGACTACAAAGACCATGACGGTGATTATAAAGATCATGACATCGATT
ACAAGGATGACGATGACAAGATGGCCCCCAAGAAAAAGAGGAAGGTGGGCATTCACGGGGTGCCGGGTGG
ACTCGAGGGAGGCGGTGGAAGCGGCGGTACCGCTAGCTCTAGACCCGGAGAGCGCCCATTCCAGTGTCGG
ATTTGCATGCGGAACTTTTCGCAGCTGAGCAACCTGACCAGACATACCCGTACTCATACAGGTGAAAAAC
CCTTTCAGTGTCGGATCTGTATGCGAAATTTCTCCGACAGAAGCAGCCTGAAGAGACATCTACGTACCCA
CACCGGCAGCCAGAAGCCATTTCAGTGTCGGATCTGTATGCGGAACTTCTCCCAGCGCAGCAGCCTGGTG
AGACATCTACGTACGCACACCGGAGAGAAGCCATTCCAATGCCGAATATGCATGCGCAACTTCAGTAGAC
TGGACATGCTGGCCAGACACCTAAAAACCCACACCGGTTCCCAGAAGCCATTTCAGTGTCGGATCTGTAT
GCGGAACTTCTCCGTGAGACACAGCCTGACCAGACATCTACGTACGCACACCGGAGAGAAGCCATTCCAA
TGCCGAATATGCATGCGCAACTTCAGTGAGAGCGGTGCTCTGAGAAGACACCTGCGTACGCACCTGAGGG
GATCCACCTGCAGGGATGAGTTTCCCACCATGGTGTTTCCTTCTGGGCAGATCAGCCAGGCCTCGGCCTT
GGCCCCGGCCCCTCCCCAAGTCCTGCCCCAGGCTCCAGCCCCTGCCCCTGCTCCAGCCATGGTATCAGCT
CTGGCCCAGGCCCCAGCCCCTGTCCCAGTCCTAGCCCCAGGCCCTCCTCAGGCTGTGGCCCCACCTGCCC
CCAAGCCCACCCAGGCTGGGGAAGGAACGCTGTCAGAGGCCCTGCTGCAGCTGCAGTTTGATGATGAAGA
CCTGGGGGCCTTGCTTGGCAACAGCACAGACCCAGCTGTGTTCACAGACCTGGCATCCGTCGACAACTCC
GAGTTTCAGCAGCTGCTGAACCAGGGCATACCTGTGGCCCCCCACACAACTGAGCCCATGCTGATGGAGT
ACCCTGAGGCTATAACTCGCCTAGTGACAGGGGCCCAGAGGCCCCCCGACCCAGCTCCTGCTCCACTGGG
GGCCCCGGGGCTCCCCAATGGCCTCCTTTCAGGAGATGAAGACTTCTCCTCCATTGCGGACATGGACTTC
TCAGCCCTGCTGAGTCAGATCAGCTCCTAAGCGGCCGCACTCCTCAGGTGCAGGCTGCCTATCAGAAGGT
GGTGGCTGGTGTGGCCAATGCCCTGGCTCACAAATACCACTGAGATCTTTTTCCCTCTGCCAAAAATTAT
GGGGACATCATGAAGCCCCTTGAGCATCTGACTTCTGGCTAATAAAGGAAATTTATTTTCATTGCAATAG
TGTGTTGGAATTTTTTGTGTCTCTCACTCGGAAGGACATATGGGAGGGCAAATCATTTAAAACATCAGAA
TGAGTATTTGGTTTAGAGTTTGGCAACATATGCCCATATGCTGGCTGCCATGAACAAAGGTTGGCTATAA
AGAGGTCATCAGTATATGAAACAGCCCCCTGCTGTCCATTCCTTATTCCATAGAAAAGCCTTGACTTGAG
GTTAGATTTTTTTTATATTTTGTTTTGTGTTATTTTTTTCTTTAACATCCCTAAAATTTTCCTTACATGT
TTTACTAGCCAGATTTTTCCTCCTCTCCTGACTACTCCCAGTCATAGCTGTCCCTCTTCTCTTATGGAGA
TCCCTCGACCTGCAGCCCAAGCTTGGCGTAATCATGGTCATAGCTGTTTCCTGTGTGAAATTGTTATCCG
CTCACAATTCCACACAACATACGAGCCGGAAGCATAAAGTGTAAAGCCTGGGGTGCCTAATGAGTGAGCT
AACTCACATTAATTGCGTTGCGCTCACTGCCCGCTTTCCAGTCGGGAAACCTGTCGTGCCAGCGGATCCG
CATCTCAATTAGTCAGCAACCATAGTCCCGCCCCTAACTCCGCCCAGTTCCGCCCATTCTCCGCCCCATG
GCTGACTAATTTTTTTTATTTATGCAGAGGCCGAGGCCGCCTCGGCCTCTGAGCTATTCCAGAAGTAGTG
AGGAGGCTTTTTTGGAGGCCTAGGCTTTTGCAAAAAGCTAACTTGTTTATTGCAGCTTATAATGGTTACA
AATAAAGCAATAGCATCACAAATTTCACAAATAAAGCATTTTTTTCACTGCATTCTAGTTGTGGTTTGTC
CAAACTCATCAATGTATCTTATCATGTCTGGATCCGCTGCATTAATGAATCGGCCAACGCGCGGGGAGAG
GCGGTTTGCGTATTGGGCGCTCTTCCGCTTCCTCGCTCACTGACTCGCTGCGCTCGGTCGTTCGGCTGCG
GCGAGCGGTATCAGCTCACTCAAAGGCGGTAATACGGTTATCCACAGAATCAGGGGATAACGCAGGAAAG
AACATGTGAGCAAAAGGCCAGCAAAAGGCCAGGAACCGTAAAAAGGCCGCGTTGCTGGCGTTTTTCCATA
GGCTCCGCCCCCCTGACGAGCATCACAAAAATCGACGCTCAAGTCAGAGGTGGCGAAACCCGACAGGACT
ATAAAGATACCAGGCGTTTCCCCCTGGAAGCTCCCTCGTGCGCTCTCCTGTTCCGACCCTGCCGCTTACC
GGATACCTGTCCGCCTTTCTCCCTTCGGGAAGCGTGGCGCTTTCTCATAGCTCACGCTGTAGGTATCTCA
GTTCGGTGTAGGTCGTTCGCTCCAAGCTGGGCTGTGTGCACGAACCCCCCGTTCAGCCCGACCGCTGCGC
CTTATCCGGTAACTATCGTCTTGAGTCCAACCCGGTAAGACACGACTTATCGCCACTGGCAGCAGCCACT
GGTAACAGGATTAGCAGAGCGAGGTATGTAGGCGGTGCTACAGAGTTCTTGAAGTGGTGGCCTAACTACG
GCTACACTAGAAGAACAGTATTTGGTATCTGCGCTCTGCTGAAGCCAGTTACCTTCGGAAAAAGAGTTGG
TAGCTCTTGATCCGGCAAACAAACCACCGCTGGTAGCGGTGGTTTTTTTGTTTGCAAGCAGCAGATTACG
CGCAGAAAAAAAGGATCTCAAGAAGATCCTTTGATCTTTTCTACGGGGTCTGACGCTCAGTGGAACGAAA
ACTCACGTTAAGGGATTTTGGTCATGAGATTATC
